Addgene plasmid #104487: pGP-AAV-syn-jGCaMP7s-WPRE
Purpose: AAV-mediated expression of ultrasensitive protein calcium sensor under the Syn promoter
Depositing lab: Douglas Kim & GENIE Project. Publication: High-performance calcium sensors for imaging activity in neuronal populations and microcompartments. Dana H, Sun Y, Mohar B, Hulse BK, Kerlin AM, Hasseman JP, Tsegaye G, Tsang A, Wong A, Patel R, Macklin JJ, Chen Y, Konnerth A, Jayaraman V, Looger LL, Schreiter ER, Svoboda K, Kim DS. Nat Methods. 2019 Jul;16(7):649-657. doi: 10.1038/s41592-019-0435-6. Epub 2019 Jun 17. PubMed 31209382.
Backbone
  Vector backbone: AAV-Syn
  Backbone size w/o insert (bp): 4579
  Total vector size (bp): 5932
  Vector type: Mammalian Expression, AAV
Growth in bacteria
  Bacterial resistance: Ampicillin, 100 μg/mL
  Growth temperature: 30°C
  Growth strain: NEB Stable
  Copy number: Low Copy
Gene/Insert
  Gene/Insert name: jGCaMP7s (alt names: GCaMP3-A52V K78H T302L R303P A317L D380Y T381R S383T R392G; GCaMP3 variant 1473; Janelia GCaMP7)
  Species: R. norvegicus (rat), G. gallus (chicken); A. victoria (jellyfish)
  Insert size (bp): 1353
  Promoter: Synapsin
  Tag / fusion protein: T7 epitope, Xpress tag, 6xHis
  Cloning method: Restriction Enzyme; 5′ cloning site BamHI (not destroyed); 3′ cloning site HindIII (not destroyed)
  Sequencing primers: 5′ ACCACGCGAGGCGCGAGATAG
Terms and licenses: Academic/Nonprofit Terms; Industry Terms: Not Available to Industry
Depositor comments: Please visit https://www.biorxiv.org/content/10.1101/434589v1 for bioRxiv preprint.
How to cite: pGP-AAV-syn-jGCaMP7s-WPRE was a gift from Douglas Kim & GENIE Project (Addgene plasmid # 104487 ; http://n2t.net/addgene:104487 ; RRID:Addgene_104487) For viral preps, please replace (Addgene plasmid # 104487) in the above sentence with: (Addgene viral prep # 104487-AAV1), (Addgene viral prep # 104487-AAV9), (Addgene viral prep # 104487-AAVrg), or (Addgene viral prep # 104487-PHPeB)
