[The description below was written by a language model from this plasmid's Addgene catalogue record and pLannotate feature annotations shown in this document.]
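Description:
pGP-AAV-syn-jGCaMP7s-WPRE is an AAV transfer plasmid for neuron-targeted mammalian expression of the genetically encoded calcium indicator jGCaMP7s. It is built on an AAV-Syn backbone and propagated in E. coli under ampicillin selection (AmpR with its bla promoter). The feature table shows a ColE1/pUC-type origin and an f1 phage origin, although the catalogue lists the plasmid as low copy and names a recombination-reducing growth strain, which is common for constructs carrying repeat-rich ITRs.

The expression cassette lies between AAV2 inverted terminal repeats, which are the cis elements needed for replication and packaging of the genome into AAV particles. They are annotated only as fragments. Within the cassette, the human synapsin I promoter restricts expression to neurons and drives a 1,353 bp open reading frame. The annotation tool labels this ORF GCaMP6s by similarity, but the catalogue identifies it as jGCaMP7s, a GCaMP3-lineage variant with a defined set of point mutations. Its parts derive from jellyfish GFP, rat and chicken sequences. The record also lists T7 epitope, Xpress and 6xHis tags on the sensor. Downstream, a WPRE enhances transcript stability and expression, followed by an SV40 polyadenylation signal. Short lacI, lacZα, MCS and large T antigen fragments are backbone remnants.

The sequenced record is 5,602 nt, whereas the catalogue gives a total size of 5,932 bp. The record does not explain this difference. The construct is used to produce AAV for imaging calcium-linked activity in neuronal populations and small compartments, with jGCaMP7s described as an ultrasensitive sensor.
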