Features (pLannotate 1.2.2; 15 found; start..end, strand, type, name):
     58..1410    +  CDS            GCaMP6s: improved fluorescent protein-based calcium sensor (Chen et al., 2013)
   1423..2011    +  misc_feature   WPRE: woodchuck hepatitis virus posttranscriptional regulatory element
   2012..2031    +  misc_feature   MCS (fragment): pBluescript multiple cloning site
   2060..2181    -  polyA_signal   SV40 poly(A) signal: SV40 polyadenylation signal
   2204..2272    -  CDS            large T antigen (fragment): large T antigen from SV40 (simian virus 40)
   2343..2405    +  repeat_region  AAV2 ITR (fragment): inverted terminal repeat of adeno-associated virus serotype 2 inverted
   2423..2450    -  repeat_region  AAV2 ITR (fragment): inverted terminal repeat of adeno-associated virus serotype 2 inverted
   2448..2504    -  CDS            lacI (fragment): lac repressor; lacI; The lac repressor binds to the lac operator to inhibit transcription in E. coli. This inhibition can be relieved by adding lactose or isopropyl-β-D-thiogalactopyranoside (IPTG).
   2687..3275    -  rep_origin     ori: high-copy-number ColE1/pMB1/pBR322/pUC origin of replication
   3446..4306    -  CDS            AmpR: β-lactamase; bla; confers resistance to ampicillin, carbenicillin, and related antibiotics
   4307..4411    -  promoter       AmpR promoter: bla
   4464..4892    -  rep_origin     f1 ori (sequence partly withheld): f1 bacteriophage origin of replication; arrow indicates direction of (+) strand synthesis
   4897..4966    -  CDS            lacZα (fragment): LacZα fragment of β-galactosidase; lacZ fragment
   4961..5093    -  repeat_region  AAV2 ITR (fragment): inverted terminal repeat of adeno-associated virus serotype 2 inverted
   5175..20      +  promoter       hSyn promoter (across the origin): human synapsin I promoter; confers neuron-specific expression (Kügler et al., 2003)
>Addgene plasmid #104487 | pGP-AAV-syn-jGCaMP7s-WPRE | addgene full sequence | sequence record 241275 | Addgene NGS Result
TGTCGTGCCTGAGAGCGCAGTCGAATTCAAGCTGCTAGCAAGGATCCACCCGCCACCATGGGTTCTCATC
ATCATCATCATCATGGTATGGCTAGCATGACTGGTGGACAGCAAATGGGTCGGGATCTGTACGACGATGA
CGATAAGGATCTCGCCACCATGGTCGACTCATCACGTCGTAAGTGGAATAAGACAGGTCACGCAGTCAGA
GTGATAGGTCGGCTGAGCTCACTCGAGAACGTCTATATCAAGGCCGACAAGCAGAAGAACGGCATCAAGG
CGAACTTCCACATCCGCCACAACATCGAGGACGGCGGCGTGCAGCTCGCCTACCACTACCAGCAGAACAC
CCCCATCGGCGACGGCCCCGTGCTGCTGCCCGACAACCACTACCTGAGCGTGCAGTCCAAACTTTCGAAA
GACCCCAACGAGAAGCGCGATCACATGGTCCTGCTGGAGTTCGTGACCGCCGCCGGGATCACTCTCGGCA
TGGACGAGCTGTACAAGGGCGGTACCGGAGGGAGCATGGTGAGCAAGGGCGAGGAGCTGTTCACCGGGGT
GGTGCCCATCCTGGTCGAGCTGGACGGCGACGTAAACGGCCACAAGTTCAGCGTGTCCGGCGAGGGTGAG
GGCGATGCCACCTACGGCAAGCTGACCCTGAAGTTCATCTGCACCACCGGCAAGCTGCCCGTGCCCTGGC
CCACCCTCGTGACCACCCTGACCTACGGCGTGCAGTGCTTCAGCCGCTACCCCGACCACATGAAGCAGCA
CGACTTCTTCAAGTCCGCCATGCCCGAAGGCTACATCCAGGAGCGCACCATCTTCTTCAAGGACGACGGC
AACTACAAGACCCGCGCCGAGGTGAAGTTCGAGGGCGACACCCTGGTGAACCGCATCGAGCTTAAGGGCA
TCGACTTCAAGGAGGACGGCAACATCCTGGGGCACAAGCTGGAGTACAACCTTCCTGACCAACTGACTGA
AGAGCAGATCGCAGAATTTAAAGAGCTTTTCTCCCTATTTGACAAGGACGGGGATGGGACAATAACAACC
AAGGAGCTGGGGACGGTGATGCGGTCTCTGGGGCAGAACCCCACAGAAGCAGAGCTGCAGGACATGATCA
ATGAAGTAGATGCCGACGGTGACGGCACAATCGACTTCCCTGAGTTCCTGACAATGATGGCAAGAAAAAT
GAAATACAGGGACACGGAAGAAGAAATTAGAGAAGCGTTCGGTGTGTTTGATAAGGATGGCAATGGCTAC
ATCAGTGCAGCAGAGCTTCGCCACGTGATGACAAACCTTGGAGAGAAGTTAACAGATGAAGAGGTTGATG
AAATGATCAGGGAAGCAGACATCGATGGGGATGGTCAGGTAAACTACGAAGAGTTTGTACAAATGATGAC
AGCGAAGTGAAAGCTTATCGATAATCAACCTCTGGATTACAAAATTTGTGAAAGATTGACTGGTATTCTT
AACTATGTTGCTCCTTTTACGCTATGTGGATACGCTGCTTTAATGCCTTTGTATCATGCTATTGCTTCCC
GTATGGCTTTCATTTTCTCCTCCTTGTATAAATCCTGGTTGCTGTCTCTTTATGAGGAGTTGTGGCCCGT
TGTCAGGCAACGTGGCGTGGTGTGCACTGTGTTTGCTGACGCAACCCCCACTGGTTGGGGCATTGCCACC
ACCTGTCAGCTCCTTTCCGGGACTTTCGCTTTCCCCCTCCCTATTGCCACGGCGGAACTCATCGCCGCCT
GCCTTGCCCGCTGCTGGACAGGGGCTCGGCTGTTGGGCACTGACAATTCCGTGGTGTTGTCGGGGAAATC
ATCGTCCTTTCCTTGGCTGCTCGCCTGTGTTGCCACCTGGATTCTGCGCGGGACGTCCTTCTGCTACGTC
CCTTCGGCCCTCAATCCAGCGGACCTTCCTTCCCGCGGCCTGCTGCCGGCTCTGCGGCCTCTTCCGCGTC
TTCGCCTTCGCCCTCAGACGAGTCGGATCTCCCTTTGGGCCGCCTCCCCGCATCGATACCGTCGACCTCG
ACCCGGGCGGCCGCTTCGAGCAGACATGATAAGATACATTGATGAGTTTGGACAAACCACAACTAGAATG
CAGTGAAAAAAATGCTTTATTTGTGAAATTTGTGATGCTATTGCTTTATTTGTAACCATTATAAGCTGCA
ATAAACAAGTTAACAACAACAATTGCATTCATTTTATGTTTCAGGTTCAGGGGGAGATGTGGGAGGTTTT
TTAAAGCAAGTAAAACCTCTACAAATGTGGTAAAATCGATAAGGATCTTCCTAGAGCATGGCTACGTAGA
TAAGTAGCATGGCGGGTTAATCATTAACTACAAGGAACCCCTAGTGATGGAGTTGGCCACTCCCTCTCTG
CGCGCTCGCTCGCTCACTGAGGCCGCCCGGGCTTTGCCCGGGCGGCCTCAGTGAGCGAGCGAGCGCGCAG
CTGCATTAATGAATCGGCCAACGCGCGGGGAGAGGCGGTTTGCGTATTGGGCGCTCTTCCGCTTCCTCGC
TCACTGACTCGCTGCGCTCGGTCGTTCGGCTGCGGCGAGCGGTATCAGCTCACTCAAAGGCGGTAATACG
GTTATCCACAGAATCAGGGGATAACGCAGGAAAGAACATGTGAGCAAAAGGCCAGCAAAAGGCCAGGAAC
CGTAAAAAGGCCGCGTTGCTGGCGTTTTTCCATAGGCTCCGCCCCCCTGACGAGCATCACAAAAATCGAC
GCTCAAGTCAGAGGTGGCGAAACCCGACAGGACTATAAAGATACCAGGCGTTTCCCCCTGGAAGCTCCCT
CGTGCGCTCTCCTGTTCCGACCCTGCCGCTTACCGGATACCTGTCCGCCTTTCTCCCTTCGGGAAGCGTG
GCGCTTTCTCATAGCTCACGCTGTAGGTATCTCAGTTCGGTGTAGGTCGTTCGCTCCAAGCTGGGCTGTG
TGCACGAACCCCCCGTTCAGCCCGACCGCTGCGCCTTATCCGGTAACTATCGTCTTGAGTCCAACCCGGT
AAGACACGACTTATCGCCACTGGCAGCAGCCACTGGTAACAGGATTAGCAGAGCGAGGTATGTAGGCGGT
GCTACAGAGTTCTTGAAGTGGTGGCCTAACTACGGCTACACTAGAAGAACAGTATTTGGTATCTGCGCTC
TGCTGAAGCCAGTTACCTTCGGAAAAAGAGTTGGTAGCTCTTGATCCGGCAAACAAACCACCGCTGGTAG
CGGTGGTTTTTTTGTTTGCAAGCAGCAGATTACGCGCAGAAAAAAAGGATCTCAAGAAGATCCTTTGATC
TTTTCTACGGGGTCTGACGCTCAGTGGAACGAAAACTCACGTTAAGGGATTTTGGTCATGAGATTATCAA
AAAGGATCTTCACCTAGATCCTTTTAAATTAAAAATGAAGTTTTAAATCAATCTAAAGTATATATGAGTA
AACTTGGTCTGACAGTTACCAATGCTTAATCAGTGAGGCACCTATCTCAGCGATCTGTCTATTTCGTTCA
TCCATAGTTGCCTGACTCCCCGTCGTGTAGATAACTACGATACGGGAGGGCTTACCATCTGGCCCCAGTG
CTGCAATGATACCGCGAGACCCACGCTCACCGGCTCCAGATTTATCAGCAATAAACCAGCCAGCCGGAAG
GGCCGAGCGCAGAAGTGGTCCTGCAACTTTATCCGCCTCCATCCAGTCTATTAATTGTTGCCGGGAAGCT
AGAGTAAGTAGTTCGCCAGTTAATAGTTTGCGCAACGTTGTTGCCATTGCTACAGGCATCGTGGTGTCAC
GCTCGTCGTTTGGTATGGCTTCATTCAGCTCCGGTTCCCAACGATCAAGGCGAGTTACATGATCCCCCAT
GTTGTGCAAAAAAGCGGTTAGCTCCTTCGGTCCTCCGATCGTTGTCAGAAGTAAGTTGGCCGCAGTGTTA
TCACTCATGGTTATGGCAGCACTGCATAATTCTCTTACTGTCATGCCATCCGTAAGATGCTTTTCTGTGA
CTGGTGAGTACTCAACCAAGTCATTCTGAGAATAGTGTATGCGGCGACCGAGTTGCTCTTGCCCGGCGTC
AATACGGGATAATACCGCGCCACATAGCAGAACTTTAAAAGTGCTCATCATTGGAAAACGTTCTTCGGGG
CGAAAACTCTCAAGGATCTTACCGCTGTTGAGATCCAGTTCGATGTAACCCACTCGTGCACCCAACTGAT
CTTCAGCATCTTTTACTTTCACCAGCGTTTCTGGGTGAGCAAAAACAGGAAGGCAAAATGCCGCAAAAAA
GGGAATAAGGGCGACACGGAAATGTTGAATACTCATACTCTTCCTTTTTCAATATTATTGAAGCATTTAT
CAGGGTTATTGTCTCATGAGCGGATACATATTTGAATGTATTTAGAAAAATAAACAAATAGGGGTTCCGC
GCACATTTCCCCGAAAAGTGCCACCTAAATTGTAAGCGTTAATATTTTGTTAAAATTCGCGTTAAATTTT
TGTTAAATCAGCTCATTTTTTAACCAATAGGCCGAAATCGGCAAAATCCCTTATAAATCAAAAGAATAGA
CCGAGATAGGGT
[37 nt withheld, positions 4563-4599]
AAAGAACGTGGACTCCAACGTCAAAGG
[49 nt withheld, positions 4627-4675]
T
[91 nt withheld, positions 4677-4767]
G
[124 nt withheld, positions 4769-4892]
CCCATTCGCCATTCAGGCTGCGCAACTGTTGGGAAGGGCGATCGGTGCGGGCCTCTTCGCTATTACGCCA
GCTGCGCGCTCGCTCGCTCACTGAGGCCGCCCGGGCAAAGCCCGGGCGTCGGGCGACCTTTGGTCGCCCG
GCCTCAGTGAGCGAGCGAGCGCGCAGAGAGGGAGTGGCCAACTCCATCACTAGGGGTTCCTTGTAGTTAA
TGATTAACCCGCCATGCTACTTATCTACGTAGCCATGCTCTAGGAAGATCTCTGCAGAGGGCCCTGCGTA
TGAGTGCAAGTGGGTTTTAGGACCAGGATGAGGCGGGGTGGGGGTGCCTACCTGACGACCGACCCCGACC
CACTGGACAAGCACCCAACCCCCATTCCCCAAATTGCGCATCCCCTATCAGAGAGGGGGAGGGGAAACAG
GATGCGGCGAGGCGCGTGCGCACTGCCAGCTTCAGCACCGCGGACAGTGCCTTCGCCCCCGCCTGGCGGC
GCGCGCCACCGCCGCCTCAGCACTGAAGGCGCGCTGACGTCACTCGCCGGTCCCCCGCAAACTCCCCTTC
CCGGCCACCTTGGTCGCGTCCGCGCCGCCGCCGGCCCAGCCGGACCGCACCACGCGAGGCGCGAGATAGG
GGGGCACGGGCGCGACCATCTGCGCTGCGGCGCCGGCGACTCAGCGCTGCCTCAGTCTGCGGTGGGCAGC
GGAGGAGTCG
