>Addgene plasmid #104487 | pGP-AAV-syn-jGCaMP7s-WPRE | depositor partial sequence | sequence record 198052 | Insert
ATGGGTTCTCATCATCATCATCATCATGGTATGGCTAGCATGACTGGTGGACAGCAAATGGGTCGGGATC
TGTACGACGATGACGATAAGGATCTCGCCACCATGGTCGACTCATCACGTCGTAAGTGGAATAAGACAGG
TCACGCAGTCAGAGTGATAGGTCGGCTGAGCTCACTCGAGAACGTCTATATCAAGGCCGACAAGCAGAAG
AACGGCATCAAGGCGAACTTCCACATCCGCCACAACATCGAGGACGGCGGCGTGCAGCTCGCCTACCACT
ACCAGCAGAACACCCCCATCGGCGACGGCCCCGTGCTGCTGCCCGACAACCACTACCTGAGCGTGCAGTC
CAAACTTTCGAAAGACCCCAACGAGAAGCGCGATCACATGGTCCTGCTGGAGTTCGTGACCGCCGCCGGG
ATCACTCTCGGCATGGACGAGCTGTACAAGGGCGGTACCGGAGGGAGCATGGTGAGCAAGGGCGAGGAGC
TGTTCACCGGGGTGGTGCCCATCCTGGTCGAGCTGGACGGCGACGTAAACGGCCACAAGTTCAGCGTGTC
CGGCGAGGGTGAGGGCGATGCCACCTACGGCAAGCTGACCCTGAAGTTCATCTGCACCACCGGCAAGCTG
CCCGTGCCCTGGCCCACCCTCGTGACCACCCTGACCTACGGCGTGCAGTGCTTCAGCCGCTACCCCGACC
ACATGAAGCAGCACGACTTCTTCAAGTCCGCCATGCCCGAAGGCTACATCCAGGAGCGCACCATCTTCTT
CAAGGACGACGGCAACTACAAGACCCGCGCCGAGGTGAAGTTCGAGGGCGACACCCTGGTGAACCGCATC
GAGCTTAAGGGCATCGACTTCAAGGAGGACGGCAACATCCTGGGGCACAAGCTGGAGTACAACCTTCCTG
ACCAACTGACTGAAGAGCAGATCGCAGAATTTAAAGAGCTTTTCTCCCTATTTGACAAGGACGGGGATGG
GACAATAACAACCAAGGAGCTGGGGACGGTGATGCGGTCTCTGGGGCAGAACCCCACAGAAGCAGAGCTG
CAGGACATGATCAATGAAGTAGATGCCGACGGTGACGGCACAATCGACTTCCCTGAGTTCCTGACAATGA
TGGCAAGAAAAATGAAATACAGGGACACGGAAGAAGAAATTAGAGAAGCGTTCGGTGTGTTTGATAAGGA
TGGCAATGGCTACATCAGTGCAGCAGAGCTTCGCCACGTGATGACAAACCTTGGAGAGAAGTTAACAGAT
GAAGAGGTTGATGAAATGATCAGGGAAGCAGACATCGATGGGGATGGTCAGGTAAACTACGAAGAGTTTG
TACAAATGATGACAGCGAAG
